>Addgene plasmid #127535 | INCTbiosyn-pAct-AtINTphiC31 | addgene full sequence | sequence record 250853 | Addgene NGS Result
AAACCGCCTCTCCCCGCGCGTTGGCCGATTCATTAATGCAGCTGGCACGACAGGTTTCCCGACTGGAAAG
CGGGCAGTGAGCGCAACGCAATTAATGTGAGTTAGCTCACTCATTAGGCACCCCAGGCTTTACACTTTAT
GCTTCCGGCTCGTATGTTGTGTGGAATTGTGAGCGGATAACAATTTCACACAGGAAACAGCTATGACCAT
GATTACGCCAAGCTCGAAATTAACCCTCACTAAAGGGAACAAAAGCTGAAAATTTAGAACGAACTTAATT
ATGATCTCAAATACATTGATACATATCTCATCTAGATCTAGGTTATCATTATGTAAGAAAGTTTTGACGA
ATATGGCACGACAAAATGGCTAGACTCGATGTAATTGGTATCTCAACTCAACATTATACTTATACCAAAC
ATTAGTTAGACAAAATTTAAACAACTATTTTTTATGTATGCAAGAGTCAGCATATGTATAATTGATTCAG
AATCGTTTTGACGAGTTCGGATGTAGTAGTAGCCATTATTTAATGTACATACTAATCGTGAATAGTGAAT
ATGATGAAACATTGTATCTTATTGTATAAATATCCATAAACACATCATGAAAGACACTTTCTTTCACGGT
CTGAATTAATTATGATACAATTCTAATAGAAAACGAATTAAATTACGTTGAATTGTATGAAATCTAATTG
AACAAGCCAACCACGACGACGACTAACGTTGCCTGGATTGACTCGGTTTAAGTTAACCACTAAAAAAACG
GAGCTGTCATGTAACACGCGGATCGAGCAGGTCACAGTCATGAAGCCATCAAAGCAAAAGAACTAATCCA
AGGGCTGAGATGATTAATTAGTTTAAAAATTAGTTAACACGAGGGAAAAGGCTGTCTGACAGCCAGGTCA
CGTTATCTTTACCTGTGGTCGAAATGATTCGTGTCTGTCGATTTTAATTATTTTTTTGAAAGGCCGAAAA
TAAAGTTGTAAGAGATAAACCCGCCTATATAAATTCATATATTTTCCTCTCCGCTTTGAATTGTCTCGTT
GTCCTCCTCACTTTCATCAGCCGTTTTGAATCTCCGGCGACTTGACAGAGAAGAACAAGGAAGAAGACTA
AGAGAGAAAGTAAGAGATAATCCAGGAGATTCATTCTCCGTTTTGAATCTTCCTCAATCTCATCTTCTTC
CGCTCTTTCTTTCCAAGGTAATAGGAACTTTCTGGATCTACTTTATTTGCTGGATCTCGATCTTGTTTTC
TCAATTTCCTTGAGATCTGGAATTCGTTTAATTTGGATCTGTGAACCTCCACTAAATCTTTTGGTTTTAC
TAGAATCGATCTAAGTTGACCGATCAGTTAGCTCGATTATAGCTACCAGAATTTGGCTTGACCTTGATGG
AGAGATCCATGTTCATGTTACCTGGGAAATGATTTGTATATGTGAATTGAAATCTGAACTGTTGAAGTTA
GATTGAATCTGAACACTGTCAATGTTAGATTGAATCTGAACACTGTTTAAGGTTAGATGAAGTTTGTGTA
TAGATTCTTCGAAACTTTAGGATTTGTAGTGTCGTACGTTGAACAGAAAGCTATTTCTGATTCAATCAGG
GTTTATTTGACTGTATTGAACTCTTTTTGTGTGTTTGCAGCTCATAAAAACAAGCTTCCTAGGATGGACA
CATACGCGGGTGCCTATGACAGGCAGTCCCGTGAACGTGAAAATAGTAGTGCGGCTTCCCCCGCCACGCA
GCGTTCCGCCAATGAGGACAAAGCAGCAGACCTCCAACGAGAGGTTGAGCGAGATGGGGGCAGGTTCAGG
TTCGTAGGCCACTTCTCTGAAGCGCCCGGCACTTCCGCGTTCGGCACCGCGGAGAGACCCGAGTTCGAGC
GTATACTAAATGAGTGCCGAGCGGGTCGACTCAACATGATAATTGTATATGACGTTAGTAGGTTCTCCAG
ACTGAAAGTAATGGATGCAATACCAATAGTATCAGAGCTTCTAGCCTTGGGCGTTACGATAGTGAGCACC
CAGGAGGGCGTATTCCGACAAGGGAACGTTATGGATCTTATACATCTAATTATGCGACTTGATGCCAGTC
ACAAGGAATCCTCCCTCAAGAGCGCCAAGATTCTTGATACTAAGAACCTACAGAGGGAGCTCGGGGGTTA
CGTCGGGGGAAAAGCCCCGTACGGTTTTGAACTTGTCAGTGAAACCAAGGAGATTACGAGGAACGGGAGG
ATGGTCAATGTTGTCATAAACAAGTTGGCGCACTCAACTACTCCATTGACTGGTCCGTTCGAGTTTGAGC
CAGACGTAATTCGATGGTGGTGGCGTGAGATCAAAACTCATAAGCATTTACCTTTTAAACCGGGCAGCCA
GGCGGCAATACACCCCGGAAGCATCACAGGCCTGTGCAAACGTATGGACGCCGACGCTGTGCCGACCAGA
GGCGAGACTATTGGGAAAAAGACTGCCTCCTCAGCATGGGATCCCGCTACAGTTATGAGAATTTTACGTG
ACCCCAGAATCGCTGGCTTCGCAGCGGAAGTGATTTATAAAAAGAAGCCAGATGGCACACCCACAACAAA
AATTGAGGGGTACAGGATCCAGAGAGATCCTATCACTTTAAGGCCAGTTGAGTTGGATTGTGGACCAATA
ATTGAACCCGCCGAGTGGTATGAGCTTCAGGCCTGGTTGGATGGAAGAGGTCGTGGAAAAGGCCTCAGCC
GTGGACAGGCCATCCTATCTGCTATGGACAAATTGTATTGCGAATGCGGCGCGGTGATGACAAGCAAGCG
AGGCGAGGAATCTATCAAGGACAGCTACAGGTGTCGTAGACGTAAAGTTGTTGACCCTTCAGCACCTGGC
CAGCATGAGGGTACGTGCAATGTCTCCATGGCGGCGTTAGACAAGTTCGTGGCTGAACGTATATTTAACA
AAATTCGACATGCAGAGGGCGACGAGGAGACTCTAGCGTTACTATGGGAAGCCGCGCGTCGATTTGGGAA
GTTAACGGAGGCGCCTGAAAAAAGCGGAGAGAGAGCTAATCTCGTAGCCGAGCGTGCTGATGCACTGAAT
GCGCTAGAGGAGCTGTATGAGGACCGTGCCGCCGGGGCATACGATGGGCCGGTTGGAAGGAAGCATTTCC
GTAAACAGCAAGCGGCTCTGACACTGCGTCAGCAAGGAGCCGAAGAGCGATTAGCGGAGCTCGAAGCCGC
CGAGGCGCCTAAACTTCCACTCGATCAGTGGTTCCCTGAAGACGCGGACGCCGATCCGACTGGGCCCAAA
TCTTGGTGGGGTCGAGCATCCGTTGATGACAAGCGTGTATTTGTGGGTCTATTTGTCGACAAGATCGTAG
TGACTAAATCAACTACAGGCCGTGGCCAGGGCACGCCAATCGAGAAACGTGCGAGCATAACATGGGCTAA
ACCACCTACGGACGACGATGAAGACGATGCACAAGATGGAACTGAGGACGTTGCAGCATAGGGTACCGCG
GCCGCGAATTTCCCCGATCGTTCAAACATTTGGCAATAAAGTTTCTTAAGATTGAATCCTGTTGCCGGTC
TTGCGATGATTATCATATAATTTCTGTTGAATTACGTTAAGCATGTAATATTTAACATGTAATGCATGAC
GTTATTTATGAGATGGGTTTTTATGATTAGAGTCCCGCAATTATACATTTAATACGCGATAGAAAACAAA
ATATCGCGCGCAAACTTGGATAAATTATCGCGCGCGGTGTCATCTATGAGGACTAGATCGCAATTCGCCC
TATAGTGAGTCGTATTACAATTCACTGGCCGTCGTTTTACAACGTCGTGACTGGGAAAACCCTGGCGTTA
CCCAACTTAATCGCCTTGCAGCACATCCCCCTTTCGCCAGCTGGCGTAATAGCGAAGAGGCCCGCACCGA
TCGCCCTTCCCAACAGTTGCGCAGCCTGAATGGCGAATGGCAAATTGTAAGCGTTAATATTTTGTTAAAA
TTCGCGTTAAATTTTTGTTAAATCAGCTCATTTTTTAACCAATAGGCCGAAATCGGCAAAATCCCTTATA
AATCAAAAGAATAGACCGAGATAGGGT
[37 nt withheld, positions 4088-4124]
AAAGAACGTGGACTCCAACGTCAAAGG
[49 nt withheld, positions 4152-4200]
T
[91 nt withheld, positions 4202-4292]
G
[124 nt withheld, positions 4294-4417]
CAGGTGGCACTTTTCGGGGAAATGTGCGCGGAACCCCTATTTGTTTATTTTTCTAAATACATTCAAATAT
GTATCCGCTCATGAGACAATAACCCTGATAAATGCTTCAATAATATTGAAAAAGGAAGAGTATGAGTATT
CAACATTTCCGTGTCGCCCTTATTCCCTTTTTTGCGGCATTTTGCCTTCCTGTTTTTGCTCACCCAGAAA
CGCTGGTGAAAGTAAAAGATGCTGAAGATCAGTTGGGTGCACGAGTGGGTTACATCGAACTGGATCTCAA
CAGCGGTAAGATCCTTGAGAGTTTTCGCCCCGAAGAACGTTTTCCAATGATGAGCACTTTTAAAGTTCTG
CTATGTGGCGCGGTATTATCCCGTATTGACGCCGGGCAAGAGCAACTCGGTCGCCGCATACACTATTCTC
AGAATGACTTGGTTGAGTACTCACCAGTCACAGAAAAGCATCTTACGGATGGCATGACAGTAAGAGAATT
ATGCAGTGCTGCCATAACCATGAGTGATAACACTGCGGCCAACTTACTTCTGACAACGATCGGAGGACCG
AAGGAGCTAACCGCTTTTTTGCACAACATGGGGGATCATGTAACTCGCCTTGATCGTTGGGAACCGGAGC
TGAATGAAGCCATACCAAACGACGAGCGTGACACCACGATGCCTGTAGCAATGGCAACAACGTTGCGCAA
ACTATTAACTGGCGAACTACTTACTCTAGCTTCCCGGCAACAATTAATAGACTGGATGGAGGCGGATAAA
GTTGCAGGACCACTTCTGCGCTCGGCCCTTCCGGCTGGCTGGTTTATTGCTGATAAATCTGGAGCCGGTG
AGCGTGGGTCTCGCGGTATCATTGCAGCACTGGGGCCAGATGGTAAGCCCTCCCGTATCGTAGTTATCTA
CACGACGGGGAGTCAGGCAACTATGGATGAACGAAATAGACAGATCGCTGAGATAGGTGCCTCACTGATT
AAGCATTGGTAACTGTCAGACCAAGTTTACTCATATATACTTTAGATTGATTTAAAACTTCATTTTTAAT
TTAAAAGGATCTAGGTGAAGATCCTTTTTGATAATCTCATGACCAAAATCCCTTAACGTGAGTTTTCGTT
CCACTGAGCGTCAGACCCCGTAGAAAAGATCAAAGGATCTTCTTGAGATCCTTTTTTTCTGCGCGTAATC
TGCTGCTTGCAAACAAAAAAACCACCGCTACCAGCGGTGGTTTGTTTGCCGGATCAAGAGCTACCAACTC
TTTTTCCGAAGGTAACTGGCTTCAGCAGAGCGCAGATACCAAATACTGTTCTTCTAGTGTAGCCGTAGTT
AGGCCACCACTTCAAGAACTCTGTAGCACCGCCTACATACCTCGCTCTGCTAATCCTGTTACCAGTGGCT
GCTGCCAGTGGCGATAAGTCGTGTCTTACCGGGTTGGACTCAAGACGATAGTTACCGGATAAGGCGCAGC
GGTCGGGCTGAACGGGGGGTTCGTGCACACAGCCCAGCTTGGAGCGAACGACCTACACCGAACTGAGATA
CCTACAGCGTGAGCTATGAGAAAGCGCCACGCTTCCCGAAGGGAGAAAGGCGGACAGGTATCCGGTAAGC
GGCAGGGTCGGAACAGGAGAGCGCACGAGGGAGCTTCCAGGGGGAAACGCCTGGTATCTTTATAGTCCTG
TCGGGTTTCGCCACCTCTGACTTGAGCGTCGATTTTTGTGATGCTCGTCAGGGGGGCGGAGCCTATGGAA
AAACGCCAGCAACGCGGCCTTTTTACGGTTCCTGGCCTTTTGCTGGCCTTTTGCTCACATGTTCTTTCCT
GCGTTATCCCCTGATTCTGTGGATAACCGTATTACCGCCTTTGAGTGAGCTGATACCGCTCGCCGCAGCC
GAACGACCGAGCGCAGCGAGTCAGTGAGCGAGGAAGCGGAAGAGCGCCCAATACGC
Features (pLannotate 1.2.2; 12 found; start..end, strand, type, name):
     93..114     +  protein_bind   CAP binding site: CAP binding activates transcription in the presence of cAMP. E. coli catabolite activator protein
    129..159     +  promoter       lac promoter: promoter for the E. coli lac operon
    167..183     +  protein_bind   lac operator: The lac repressor binds to the lac operator to inhibit transcription in E. coli. This inhibition can be relieved by adding lactose or isopropyl-β-D-thiogalactopyranoside (IPTG). lac repressor encoded by lacI
    228..246     +  promoter       T3 promoter: promoter for bacteriophage T3 RNA polymerase
   3516..3758    +  terminator     NOS terminator: nopaline synthase terminator and poly(A) signal
   3779..3797    -  promoter       T7 promoter: promoter for bacteriophage T7 RNA polymerase
   3800..3957    +  CDS            lacZα (fragment): LacZα fragment of β-galactosidase; lacZ fragment
   3989..4417    -  rep_origin     f1 ori (sequence partly withheld): f1 bacteriophage origin of replication; arrow indicates direction of (+) strand synthesis
   4444..4548    +  promoter       AmpR promoter: bla
   4549..5409    +  CDS            AmpR: β-lactamase; bla; confers resistance to ampicillin, carbenicillin, and related antibiotics
   5580..6168    +  rep_origin     ori: high-copy-number ColE1/pMB1/pBR322/pUC origin of replication
   6351..80      +  CDS            lacI (fragment) (across the origin): lac repressor; lacI; The lac repressor binds to the lac operator to inhibit transcription in E. coli. This inhibition can be relieved by adding lactose or isopropyl-β-D-thiogalactopyranoside (IPTG).
