[The description below was written by a language model from this plasmid's Addgene catalogue record and pLannotate feature annotations shown in this document.]
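Description:
INCTbiosyn-pAct-AtINTphiC31 is a plant expression plasmid built on the pBluescript II SK(-) cloning backbone, designed to produce the phiC31 serine integrase from a coding sequence codon-optimized for Arabidopsis thaliana. It is maintained in E. coli as a high-copy plasmid through its ColE1/pUC-type origin and selected with ampicillin via the β-lactamase gene and its native promoter. The backbone also carries an f1 phage origin, which allows single-stranded DNA production, and the usual pBluescript remnants around the cloning site: the lac promoter, operator and CAP site, flanking T3 and T7 phage promoters, and fragments of lacZα and lacI. No plant selectable marker, T-DNA borders or plant replication element is annotated, so the plasmid appears suited to direct delivery rather than Agrobacterium-mediated transformation, although the record does not state the delivery route.

According to the depositor, the payload of about 3.5 kb was synthesized as a single unit and inserted into the backbone. It consists of an Actin 2 promoter, the integrase open reading frame and the nopaline synthase (NOS) terminator, which supplies the polyadenylation signal. The automated feature table identifies only the NOS terminator within this cassette. The region between the T3 promoter and the terminator, where the Actin 2 promoter and integrase coding sequence should lie, is left unannotated, so their exact boundaries rest on the catalogue description. PhiC31 integrase catalyses unidirectional recombination between attB and attP sites, and the associated publication concerns genetic switches for eukaryotic cells controlled by serine integrases. This plasmid therefore serves as the integrase-supplying component in plant cells, presumably used alongside a separate construct carrying the attachment sites.
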