Addgene plasmid #127535: INCTbiosyn-pAct-AtINTphiC31
Purpose: Plasmid encodes A. thaliana codon optimized Integrase phiC31.
Depositing lab: Martin Bonamino. Depositing organization: Instituto Nacional de Cancer (INCA). Publication: Genetic switches designed for eukaryotic cells and controlled by serine integrases. Gomide MS, Sales TT, Barros LRC, Limia CG, de Oliveira MA, Florentino LH, Barros LMG, Robledo ML, Jose GPC, Almeida MSM, Lima RN, Rehen SK, Lacorte C, Melo EO, Murad AM, Bonamino MH, Coelho CM, Rech E. Commun Biol. 2020 May 22;3(1):255. doi: 10.1038/s42003-020-0971-8. PubMed 32444777.
Backbone
  Vector backbone: pBluescript II SK(-)
  Vector type: Plant Expression
Growth in bacteria
  Bacterial resistance: Ampicillin, 100 μg/mL
  Growth temperature: 37°C
  Growth strain: DH5alpha
  Copy number: High Copy
Gene/Insert
  Gene/Insert name: Integrase phiC31 coding sequence codon optimized for A. thaliana expression. (alt name: integrase phiC31 Expression vector)
  Insert size (bp): 3512
  Cloning method: Unknown
Terms and licenses: Academic/Nonprofit Terms; Industry Terms: Not Available to Industry
Depositor comments: The whole insert (promoter, CDS and terminator) was synthesized and cloned into backbone plasmid. The Actin 2 promoter came from Aragao, F. J. L., et al. Plant Science 168, 1227-1233 (2005) and the NOS terminator sequence from pBI426 plasmid of Datla, R.S., et al. Gene 101, 239-246 (1991).
How to cite: INCTbiosyn-pAct-AtINTphiC31 was a gift from Martin Bonamino (Addgene plasmid # 127535 ; http://n2t.net/addgene:127535 ; RRID:Addgene_127535)
